>Addgene plasmid #149174 | pGBW-m4046645 | addgene full sequence | sequence record 298297 | Ginkgo NGS Result
GCGGCCGCCCCACACACCATAGCTTCAAAATGTTTCTACTCCTTTTTTACTCTTCCAGATTTTCTCGGAC
TCCGCGCATCGCCGTACCACTTCAAAACACCCAAGCACAGCATACTAAATTTCCCCTCTTTCTTCCTCTA
GGGTGTCGTTAATTACCCGTACTAAAGGTTTGGAAAAGAAAAAAGAGACCGCCTCGTTTCTTTTTCTTCG
TCGAAAAAGGCAATAAAAATTTTTATCACGTTTCTTTTTCTTGAAAATTTTTTTTTTTGATTTTTTTCTC
TTTCGATGACCTCCCATTGATATTTAAGTTAATAAACGGTCTTCAATTTCTCAAGTTTCAGTTTCATTTT
TCTTGTTCTATTACAACTTTTTTTACTTCTTGCTCATTAGAAAGAAAGCATAGCAATCTAATCTAAGTTT
TAATTACAAAATGGAAAATGTAACAGGACTCTTTAAAGATTGTAGTAAGGTAATCACTGGGTTACATCCT
ACACAGGCACCTACACACCTCAGTGTTGACACTAAATTCAAAACTGAAGGTTTATGTGTTGACATACCTG
GCATACCTAAGGACATGACCTATAGAAGACTCATCTCTATGATGGGTTTTAAAATGAATTATCAAGTTAA
TGGTTACCCTAACATGTTTATCACCCGCGAAGAAGCTATAAGACATGTACGTGCATGGATTGGCTTCGAT
GTCGAGGGGTGTCATGCTACTAGAGAAGCTGTTGGTACCAATTTACCTTTACAGCTAGGTTTTTCTACAG
GTGTTAACCTAGTTGCTGTACCTACAGGTTATGTTGATACACCTAATAATACAGATTTTTCCAGAGTTAG
TGCTAAACCACCGCCTGGAGATCAATTTAAACACCTCATACCACTTATGTACAAAGGACTTCCTTGGAAT
GTAGTGCGTATAAAGATTGTACAAATGTTAAGTGACACACTTAAAAATCTCTCTGACAGAGTCGTATTTG
TCTTATGGGCACATGGCTTTGAGTTGACATCTATGAAGTATTTTGTGAAAATAGGACCTGAGCGCACCTG
TTGTCTATGTGATAGACGTGCCACATGCTTTTCCACTGCTTCAGACACTTATGCCTGTTGGCATCATTCT
ATTGGATTTGATTACGTCTATAATCCGTTTATGATTGATGTTCAACAATGGGGTTTTACAGGTAACCTAC
AAAGCAACCATGATCTGTATTGTCAAGTCCATGGTAATGCACATGTAGCTAGTTGTGATGCAATCATGAC
TAGGTGTCTAGCTGTCCACGAGTGCTTTGTTAAGCGTGTTGACTGGACTATTGAATATCCTATAATTGGT
GATGAACTGAAGATTAATGCGGCTTGTAGAAAGGTTCAACACATGGTTGTTAAAGCTGCATTATTAGCAG
ACAAATTCCCAGTTCTTCACGACATTGGTAACCCTAAAGCTATTAAGTGTGTACCTCAAGCTGATGTAGA
ATGGAAGTTCTATGATGCACAGCCTTGTAGTGACAAAGCTTATAAAATAGAAGAATTATTCTATTCTTAT
GCCACACATTCTGACAAATTCACAGATGGTGTATGCCTATTTTGGAATTGCAATGTCGATAGATATCCTG
CTAATTCCATTGTTTGTAGATTTGACACTAGAGTGCTATCTAACCTTAACTTGCCTGGTTGTGATGGTGG
CAGTTTGTATGTAAATAAACATGCATTCCACACACCAGCTTTTGATAAAAGTGCTTTTGTTAATTTAAAA
CAATTACCATTTTTCTATTACTCTGACAGTCCATGTGAGTCTCATGGAAAACAAGTAGTGTCAGATATAG
ATTATGTACCACTAAAGTCTGCTACGTGTATAACACGTTGCAATTTAGGTGGTGCTGTCTGTAGACATCA
TGCTAATGAGTACAGATTGTATCTCGATGCTTATAACATGATGATCTCAGCTGGCTTTAGCTTGTGGGTT
TACAAACAATTTGATACTTATAACCTCTGGAACACTTTTACAAGACTTTAAACAGGCCCCTTTTCCTTTG
TCGATATCATGTAATTAGTTATGTCACGCTTACATTCACGCCCTCCTCCCACATCCGCTCTAACCGAAAA
GGAAGGAGTTAGACAACCTGAAGTCTAGGTCCCTATTTATTTTTTTTAATAGTTATGTTAGTATTAAGAA
CGTTATTTATATTTCAAATTTTTCTTTTTTTTCTGTACAAAGCGGCCGCCGAACCACTAGTGCACTGCAG
TACACGGTTTCCTTGAAATTTTTTTGATTCGGTAATCTCCGAACAGAAGGAAGAACGAAGGAAGGAGCAC
AGACTTAGATTGGTATATATACGCATATGTAGTGTTGAAGAAACATGAAATTGCCCAGTATTCTTAACCC
AACTGCACAGAACAAAAACGTGCAGGAAACGAAGATAAATCATGTCGAAAGCTACATATAAGGAACGTGC
TGCTACTCATCCTAGTCCTGTTGCTGCCAAGCTATTTAATATCATGCACGAAAAGCAAACAAACTTGTGT
GCTTCATTGGATGTTCGTACCACCAAGGAATTACTGGAGTTAGTTGAAGCATTAGGTCCCAAAATTTGTT
TACTAAAAACACATGTGGATATCTTGACTGATTTTTCCATGGAGGGCACAGTTAAGCCGCTAAAGGCATT
ATCCGCCAAGTACAATTTTTTACTCTTCGAGGACAGAAAATTTGCTGACATTGGTAATACAGTCAAATTG
CAGTACTCTGCGGGTGTATACAGAATAGCAGAATGGGCAGACATTACGAATGCACACGGTGTGGTGGGCC
CAGGTATTGTTAGCGGTTTGAAGCAGGCGGCAGAAGAAGTAACAAAGGAACCTAGAGGCCTTTTGATGTT
AGCAGAATTGTCATGCAAGGGCTCCCTATCTACTGGAGAATATACTAAGGGTACTGTTGACATTGCGAAG
AGCGACAAAGATTTTGTTATCGGCTTTATTGCTCAAAGAGACATGGGTGGAAGAGATGAAGGTTACGATT
GGTTGATTATGACACCCGGTGTGGGTTTAGATGACAAGGGAGATGCATTGGGTCAACAGTATAGAACCGT
GGATGATGTGGTTTCTACAGGATCTGACATTATTATTGTTGGAAGAGGACTATTTGCAAAGGGAAGGGAT
GCTAAGGTAGAGGGTGAACGTTACAGAAAAGCAGGCTGGGAAGCATATTTGAGAAGATGCGGCCAGCAAA
ACTAAAAAACTGTATTATAAGTAAATGCATGTATACTAAACTCACAAATTAGAGCTTCAATTTAATTATA
TCAGTTATTACCCGAGTAACGAAGCATCTGTGCTTCATTTTGTAGAACAAAAATGCAACGCGAGAGCGCT
AATTTTTCAAACAAAGAATCTGAGCTGCATTTTTACAGAACAGAAATGCAACGCGAAAGCGCTATTTTAC
CAACGAAGAATCTGTGCTTCATTTTTGTAAAACAAAAATGCAACGCGAGAGCGCTAATTTTTCAAACAAA
GAATCTGAGCTGCATTTTTACAGAACAGAAATGCAACGCGAGAGCGCTATTTTACCAACAAAGAATCTAT
ACTTCTTTTTTGTTCTACAAAAATGCATCCCGAGAGCGCTATTTTTCTAACAAAGCATCTTAGATTACTT
TTTTTCTCCTTTGTGCGCTCTATAATGCAGTCTCTTGATAACTTTTTGCACTGTAGGTCCGTTAAGGTTA
GAAGAAGGCTACTTTGGTGTCTATTTTCTCTTCCATAAAAAAAGCCTGACTCCACTTCCCGCGTTTACTG
ATTACTAGCGAAGCTGCGGGTGCATTTTTTCAAGATAAAGGCATCCCCGATTATATTCTATACCGATGTG
GATTGCGCATACTTTGTGAACAGAAAGTGATAGCGTTGATGATTCTTCATTGGTCAGAAAATTATGAACG
GTTTCTTCTATTTTGTCTCTATATACTACGTATAGGAAATGTTTACATTTTCGTATTGTTTTCGATTCAC
TCTATGAATAGTTCTTACTACAATTTTTTTGTCTAAAGAGTAATACTAGAGATAAACATAAAAAATGTAG
AGGTCGAGTTTAGATGCAAGTTCAAGGAGCGAAAGGTGGATGGGTAGGTTATATAGGGATATAGCACAGA
GATATATAGCAAAGAGATACTTTTGAGCAATGTTTGTGGAAGCGGTATTCGCAATATTTTAGTAGCTCGT
TACAGTCCGGTGCGTTTTTGGTTTTTTGAAAGTGCGTCATCAGAGCGCTTTTGGTTTTCAAAAGCGCTCT
GAAGTTCCTATACTTTCTAGCTAGAGAATAGGAACTTCCCGAGCGGCCGCGTGTTACAAGCTTGACTCCA
GCGTAACTGGACTGCAATCAACTCACTGGCTCACCTTCACGGGTGGGCCTTTCTTCGGTAGAAAATCAAA
GGATCTTCTTGAGATCCTTTTTTTCTGCGCGTAATCTGCTGCTTGCAAACAAAAAAACCACCGCTACCAG
CGGTGGTTTGTTTGCCGGATCAAGAGCTACCAACTCTTTTTCCGAGGTAACTGGCTTCAGCAGAGCGCAG
ATACCAAATACTGTTCTTCTAGTGTAGCCGTAGTTAGGCCACCACTTCAAGAACTCTGTAGCACCGCCTA
CATACCTCGCTCTGCTAATCCTGTTACCAGTGGCTGCTGCCAGTGGCGATAAGTCGTGTCTTACCGGGTT
GGACTCAAGACGATAGTTACCGGATAAGGCGCAGCGGTCGGGCTGAACGGGGGGTTCGTGCACACAGCCC
AGCTTGGAGCGAACGACCTACACCGAACTGAGATACCTACAGCGTGAGCTATGAGAAAGCGCCACGCTTC
CCGAAGGGAGAAAGGCGGACAGGTATCCGGTAAGCGGCAGGGTCGGAACAGGAGAGCGCACGAGGGAGCT
TCCAGGGGTAAACGCCTGGTATCTTTATAGTCCTGTCGGGTTTCGCCACCTCTGACTTGAGCATCGATTT
TTGTGATGCTCGTCAGGGGGGCGGAGCCTATGGAAAAACGCCAGCAACGCAGAAAGGCCCACCCGAAGGT
GAGCCAGGTGATTACATTTGGGCCCTCATCAGAGGTTTTCACCGTCATCACCGAAACGCGCGAGGCAGCT
GCGGTAAAGCTCATCAGCGTGGTCGTGAAGCGATTCACAGATGTCTGCCTGTTCATCCGCGTCCAGCTCG
TTGAGTTTCTCCAGAAGCGTTAATGTCTGGCTTCTGATAAAGCGGGCCATGTTAAGGGCGGTTTTTTCCT
GTTTGGTCACTTACCAATGCTTAATCAGTGAGGCACCTATCTCAGCGATCTGTCTATTTCGTTCATCCAT
AGTTGCCTGACTCCCCGTCGTGTAGATAACTACGATGCGGGAGGGCTTACCATCTGGCCCCAGTGCTGCA
ATGATACCGCGAGACCCACGCTCACCGGCTCCAGATTTATCAGCAATAAACCAGCCAGCCGGGAGGGCCG
AGCGCAGAAGTGATCCTGCAACTTTATCCGCCTCCATCCAGTCTATTAATTGTTGCCGGGAAGCTAGAGT
AAGTAGTTCGCCAGTTAATAGTTTGCGCAACGTTGTTGCCATTGCTACAGGCATCGTGGTGTCACGCTCG
TCGTTTGGTATGGCTTCATTCAGCTCCGGTTCCCAACGATCAAGGCGAGTTACATGATCCCCCATGTTGT
GCAAAAAAGCGGTTAGCTCCTTCGGTCCTCCGATCGTTGCCAGAAGTAAGTTGGCCGCAGTGTTATCACT
CATGGTTATGGCAGCACTGCATAATTCTCTTACTGTCATGCCATCCGTGAGATGCTTTTCTGTGACTGGT
GAGTACTCAACCAAGTCATTCTGAGAATAGTGTATGCGGCGACCGAGTTGCTCTTGCCCGGCGTCAATAC
GGGATAATACCGCGCCACATAGCAGAACTTTAAAAGTGCTCATCATTGGAAAACGTTCTTCGGGGCGTAA
ACTCTCAAGGATCTTACCGCTGTTGAGATCCAGTTCGATGTAACCCACTCGTGCACCCAACTGATCTTCA
GCATCTTTTACTTTCACCAGCGTTTCTGGGTGAGCAAAAACAGGAAGGCAAAATGCCGCAAAAAAGGGAA
TAAGGGCGACACGGAAATGTTGAATACTCATTTTAGCTTCCTTAGCTCCTGAAAATCTCGATAACTCAAA
AAATACGCCCGGTAGTGATCTTATTTCATTATGGTGAAAGTTGGAACCTCTTACGTGCCGATCAAGTCAA
AAGCCTCCGGTCGGAGGCTTTTGACTTTCTGCTATGGAGGTCAGGTATGATTTAAATGGTCAGTTAGA
Features (pLannotate 1.2.2; 13 found; start..end, strand, type, name):
     10..417     +  promoter       TEF1 promoter: S. cerevisiae TEF1; promoter for EF-1α
    434..2008    +  CDS            rep (fragment): R1AB_SARS2 - Experimental evidence at protein level: Swiss-Prot protein existence level 1. [2'-O-methyltransferase]: Methyltransferase that mediates mRNA cap 2'-O-ribose methylation to the 5'-cap structure of viral mRNAs. N7-methyl guanosine cap is a prerequisite for binding of nsp16. Therefore plays an essential role in viral mRNAs cap methylation which is essential to evade immune system. From Severe acute respiratory syndrome coronavirus 2 (2019-nCoV) (SARS-CoV-2).
   2037..2209    +  terminator     CYC1 terminator (fragment): S. cerevisiae CYC1; transcription terminator for CYC1
   2245..2421    +  promoter       URA3 promoter (fragment): S. cerevisiae URA3
   2422..3225    +  CDS            URA3: orotidine-5'-phosphate decarboxylase, required for uracil biosynthesis; S. cerevisiae URA3; yeast auxotrophic marker, counterselectable with 5-fluoroorotic acid (5-FOA)
   3308..4290    -  rep_origin     2μ ori: yeast 2μ plasmid origin of replication
   4368..4397    +  terminator     T3Te terminator: phage T3 early transcription terminator
   4419..5006    +  rep_origin     ori: high-copy-number ColE1/pMB1/pBR322/pUC origin of replication
   5018..5045    -  terminator     T7Te terminator: phage T7 early transcription terminator
   5069..5260    -  CDS            rop: Rop protein, which maintains plasmids at low copy number; rop
   5261..6121    -  CDS            AmpR: β-lactamase; bla; confers resistance to ampicillin, carbenicillin, and related antibiotics
   6122..6224    -  promoter       cat promoter: promoter of the E. coli cat gene encoding chloramphenicol acetyltransferase
   6225..6256    -  terminator     tonB terminator: bidirectional E. coli tonB-P14 transcription terminator
