[The description below was written by a language model from this plasmid's Addgene catalogue record and pLannotate feature annotations shown in this document.]
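Description:
pGBW-m4046645 is an E. coli–yeast shuttle plasmid for episomal expression of the SARS-CoV-2 3'-to-5' exonuclease in Saccharomyces cerevisiae. This protein is the mature product of the ORF1ab replicase polyprotein commonly called nsp14. In bacteria the plasmid replicates from a high-copy ColE1/pUC-type origin and is selected with ampicillin through a β-lactamase gene, which the annotation places downstream of a cat promoter. A short rop annotation sits next to AmpR, although the catalogue lists the plasmid as high copy. Short phage T3 and T7 early terminators flank the bacterial origin, and a tonB terminator lies beyond the resistance cassette; these presumably insulate the modules from read-through transcription. In yeast, the 2μ origin supports multicopy maintenance. The URA3 marker with its own promoter allows selection in ura3 auxotrophic strains and counterselection with 5-fluoroorotic acid.

The expression cassette places the wild-type viral coding sequence, about 1.6 kb and made by gene synthesis, between the strong constitutive TEF1 promoter and a CYC1 terminator. The species field lists budding yeast alongside the virus, which may reflect the expression host or codon adaptation, but the record does not say which. The automated annotation identifies the insert only as a fragment of the replicase polyprotein, and the attached descriptive text concerns the 2'-O-methyltransferase. That text is a generic polyprotein note and does not describe this insert, which the catalogue defines as the exonuclease. No epitope or purification tags are annotated. The sequenced record is 6,298 nt, somewhat larger than the sum of the listed backbone and insert sizes, and the depositor cautions that the sequencing used for quality control may not cover the whole plasmid. The construct is intended for producing or studying this coronavirus protein in yeast.
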