Addgene plasmid #149174: pGBW-m4046645
Purpose: Yeast Expression plasmid for SARS-CoV-2 3'-to-5' exonuclease
Depositing lab: Ginkgo Bioworks & Benjie Chen. Depositing organization: Ginkgo Bioworks.
Backbone
  Vector backbone: AmpR; 2u URA3
  Backbone size w/o insert (bp): 4078
  Vector type: Yeast Expression
  Selectable markers: URA3
Growth in bacteria
  Bacterial resistance: Ampicillin, 100 μg/mL
  Growth temperature: 37°C
  Growth strain: DH5alpha
  Copy number: High Copy
Gene/Insert
  Gene/Insert name: SARS-CoV-2 3'-to-5' exonuclease
  Species: S. cerevisiae (budding yeast); Severe acute respiratory syndrome coronavirus 2
  Insert size (bp): 1574
  Mutation: wt
  Entrez Gene: ORF1ab (a.k.a. GU280_gp01)
  Promoter: pTEF1
  Cloning method: Unknown
Resource information
  A portion of this plasmid was derived from a plasmid made by: GinkgoBioworks
Depositor comments: NCBI Reference Sequence: YP_009725309.1. Created by gene synthesis with Not1 site. NGS used for QC was performed by Ginkgo and may not fully cover the entire plasmid.
How to cite: pGBW-m4046645 was a gift from Ginkgo Bioworks & Benjie Chen (Addgene plasmid # 149174 ; http://n2t.net/addgene:149174 ; RRID:Addgene_149174)
